>Addgene plasmid #201150 | pAAV-ef1a-DIO-eGCaMP(2+) | addgene full sequence | sequence record 396539 | Addgene NGS Result
CGGGCAAGAGCAACTCGGTCGCCGCATACACTATTCTCAGAATGACTTGGTTGAGTACTCACCAGTCACA
GAAAAGCATCTTACGGATGGCATGACAGTAAGAGAATTATGCAGTGCTGCCATAACCATGAGTGATAACA
CTGCGGCCAACTTACTTCTGACAACGATCGGAGGACCGAAGGAGCTAACCGCTTTTTTGCACAACATGGG
GGATCATGTAACTCGCCTTGATCGTTGGGAACCGGAGCTGAATGAAGCCATACCAAACGACGAGCGTGAC
ACCACGATGCCTGTAGCAATGGCAACAACGTTGCGCAAACTATTAACTGGCGAACTACTTACTCTAGCTT
CCCGGCAACAATTAATAGACTGGATGGAGGCGGATAAAGTTGCAGGACCACTTCTGCGCTCGGCCCTTCC
GGCTGGCTGGTTTATTGCTGATAAATCTGGAGCCGGTGAGCGTGGGTCTCGCGGTATCATTGCAGCACTG
GGGCCAGATGGTAAGCCCTCCCGTATCGTAGTTATCTACACGACGGGGAGTCAGGCAACTATGGATGAAC
GAAATAGACAGATCGCTGAGATAGGTGCCTCACTGATTAAGCATTGGTAACTGTCAGACCAAGTTTACTC
ATATATACTTTAGATTGATTTAAAACTTCATTTTTAATTTAAAAGGATCTAGGTGAAGATCCTTTTTGAT
AATCTCATGACCAAAATCCCTTAACGTGAGTTTTCGTTCCACTGAGCGTCAGACCCCGTAGAAAAGATCA
AAGGATCTTCTTGAGATCCTTTTTTTCTGCGCGTAATCTGCTGCTTGCAAACAAAAAAACCACCGCTACC
AGCGGTGGTTTGTTTGCCGGATCAAGAGCTACCAACTCTTTTTCCGAAGGTAACTGGCTTCAGCAGAGCG
CAGATACCAAATACTGTTCTTCTAGTGTAGCCGTAGTTAGGCCACCACTTCAAGAACTCTGTAGCACCGC
CTACATACCTCGCTCTGCTAATCCTGTTACCAGTGGCTGCTGCCAGTGGCGATAAGTCGTGTCTTACCGG
GTTGGACTCAAGACGATAGTTACCGGATAAGGCGCAGCGGTCGGGCTGAACGGGGGGTTCGTGCACACAG
CCCAGCTTGGAGCGAACGACCTACACCGAACTGAGATACCTACAGCGTGAGCTATGAGAAAGCGCCACGC
TTCCCGAAGGGAGAAAGGCGGACAGGTATCCGGTAAGCGGCAGGGTCGGAACAGGAGAGCGCACGAGGGA
GCTTCCAGGGGGAAACGCCTGGTATCTTTATAGTCCTGTCGGGTTTCGCCACCTCTGACTTGAGCGTCGA
TTTTTGTGATGCTCGTCAGGGGGGCGGAGCCTATGGAAAAACGCCAGCAACGCGGCCTTTTTACGGTTCC
TGGCCTTTTGCTGGCCTTTTGCTCACATGTCCTGCAGGCAGCTGCGCGCTCGCTCGCTCACTGAGGCCGC
CCGGGCAAAGCCCGGGCGTCGGGCGACCTTTGGTCGCCCGGCCTCAGTGAGCGAGCGAGCGCGCAGAGAG
GGAGTGGCCAACTCCATCACTAGGGGTTCCTGCGGCCGCACGCGTAAGCTTTGCAAAGATGGATAAAGTT
TTAAACAGAGAGGAATCTTTGCAGCTAATGGACCTTCTAGGTCTTGAAAGGAGTTCTAGATGGCTCCGGT
GCCCGTCAGTGGGCAGAGCGCACATCGCCCACAGTCCCCGAGAAGTTGGGGGGAGGGGTCGGCAATTGAA
CCGGTGCCTAGAGAAGGTGGCGCGGGGTAAACTGGGAAAGTGATGTCGTGTACTGGCTCCGCCTTTTTCC
CGAGGGTGGGGGAGAACCGTATATAAGTGCAGTAGTCGCCGTGAACGTTCTTTTTCGCAACGGGTTTGCC
GCCAGAACACAGGTAAGTGCCGTGTGTGGTTCCCGCGGGCCTGGCCTCTTTACGGGTTATGGCCCTTGCG
TGCCTTGAATTACTTCCACTGGCTGCAGTACGTGATTCTTGATCCCGAGCTTCGGGTTGGAAGTGGGTGG
GAGAGTTCGAGGCCTTGCGCTTAAGGAGCCCCTTCGCCTCGTGCTTGAGTTGAGGCCTGGCCTGGGCGCT
GGGGCCGCCGCGTGCGAATCTGGTGGCACCTTCGCGCCTGTCTCGCTGCTTTCGATAAGTCTCTAGCCAT
TTAAAATTTTTGATGACCTGCTGCGACGCTTTTTTTCTGGCAAGATAGTCTTGTAAATGCGGGCCAAGAT
CTGCACACTGGTATTTCGGTTTTTGGGGCCGCGGGCGGCGACGGGGCCCGTGCGTCCCAGCGCACATGTT
CGGCGAGGCGGGGCCTGCGAGCGCGGCCACCGAGAATCGGACGGGGGTAGTCTCAAGCTGGCCGGCCTGC
TCTGGTGCCTGGCCTCGCGCCGCCGTGTATCGCCCCGCCCTGGGCGGCAAGGCTGGCCCGGTCGGCACCA
GTTGCGTGAGCGGAAAGATGGCCGCTTCCCGGCCCTGCTGCAGGGAGCTCAAAATGGAGGACGCGGCGCT
CGGGAGAGCGGGCGGGTGAGTCACCCACACAAAGGAAAAGGGCCTTTCCGTCCTCAGCCGTCGCTTCATG
TGACTCCACGGAGTACCGGGCGCCGTCCAGGCACCTCGATTAGTTCTCGAGCTTTTGGAGTACGTCGTCT
TTAGGTTGGGGGGAGGGGTTTTATGCGATGGAGTTTCCCCACACTGAGTGGGTGGAGACTGAAGTTAGGC
CAGCTTGGCACTTGATGTAATTCTCCTTGGAATTTGCCCTTTTTGAGTTTGGATCTTGGTTCATTCTCAA
GCCTCAGACAGTGGTTCAAAGTTTTTTTCTTCCATTTCAGGTGTCGTGAGGTACCGGATCCGTCGACTCC
GGAATAACTTCGTATAGGATACTTTATACGAAGTTATGCAGAATGGTAGCTGGATTGTAGCTGCTATTAG
CAATATGAAACCTCTTAATAACTTCGTATAGCATACATTATACGAAGTTATGGCGCGCCTTACTTCGCTG
TCATCATTTGTACAAACTCTTCGTAGTTTACCTGACCATCCCCATCGATGTCTGCTTCCCTGATCATTTC
ATCAACCTCTTCATCTGTTAACTTCTCTCCAAGGTTTGTCATCACGTGGCGAAGCTCTGCTGCACTGATG
TAGCCATTGCCATCCTTATCAAACACACCGAACGCTTCTCTAATTTCTTCTTCCGTGTCCCTGTATTTCA
TTTTTCTTGCCATCATTGTCAGGAACTCAGGGAAGTCGATTGTGCCGTCACCGTCGGCATCTACTTCATT
GATCATGTCCTGCAGCTCTGCTTCTGTGGGGTTCTGCCCCAGAGACCGCATCACCGTCCCCAGCTCCTTG
GTTGTTATTGTCCCATCCCCGTCCTTGTCAAATAGGGAGAAGTGCTCTTTAAATTCTGCGATCTGCTCTT
CAGTCAGATCGTCAGGAAGGTTGTACTCCAGCTTGTGCCCCAGGATGTTGCCGTCCTCCTTGAAGTCGAT
GCCCTTAAGCTCGATGCGGTTCACCAGGGTGTCGCCCTCGAACTTCACCTCGGCGCGGGTCTTGTAGTTG
CCGTCGTCCTTGAAGAAGATGGTGCGCTCCTGGATGTAGCCTTCGGGCATGGCGGACTTGAAGAAGTCGT
GCTGCTTCATGTGGTCGGGGTAGCGGCTGAAGCACTGCACGCCGTAGGTCAGGGTGGTCACGAGGGTGGG
CCAGGGCACGGGCAGCTTGCCGGTGGTGCAGATGAACTTCAGGGTCAGCTTGCCGTAGGTGGCATCGCCC
TCACCCTCGCCGGACACGCTGAACTTGTGGCCGTTTACGTCGCCGTCCAGCTCGACCAGGATGGGCACCA
CCCCGGTGAACAGCTCCTCGCCCTTGCTCACCATGCTCCCTCCGGTACCGCCCTTGTACAGCTCGTCCAT
GCCGAGAGTGATCCCGGCGGCGGTCACGAACTCCAGCAGGACCATGTGATCGCGCTTCTCGTTGGGGTCT
TTCGAAAGTTTGGACTGCACGCTCAGGTAGTGGTTGTCGGGCAGCAGCACGGGGCCGTCGCCGATGGGGG
TGTTCTGCTGGTAGTGGTAGGCGAGCTGCACGCCGCCGTCCTCGATGTTGTGGCGGATGTGGAAGTTCGC
CTTGATGCCGTTCTTCTGCTTGTCGGCCTTGATATAGACGTTCTCGAGTGAGCTCAGCCGACCTATCACT
CTGACTGCGTGACCTGTCTTATTCCACTTACGACGTGATGAGTCGACCATGGTGGCGAGATCCTTATCGT
CATCGTCGTACAGATCCCGACCCATTTGCTGTCCACCAGTCATGCTTGCCATACCATGATGATGATGATG
ATGAGAACCCATGGTGGCGCTAGCATAACTTCGTATAAAGTATCCTATACGAAGTTATTTGCCTTAACCC
AGAAATTATCACTGTTATTCTTTAGAATGGTGCAAAGAATAACTTCGTATAATGTATGCTATACGAAGTT
ATGAATTCGATATCAAGCTTATCGATAATCAACCTCTGGATTACAAAATTTGTGAAAGATTGACTGGTAT
TCTTAACTATGTTGCTCCTTTTACGCTATGTGGATACGCTGCTTTAATGCCTTTGTATCATGCTATTGCT
TCCCGTATGGCTTTCATTTTCTCCTCCTTGTATAAATCCTGGTTGCTGTCTCTTTATGAGGAGTTGTGGC
CCGTTGTCAGGCAACGTGGCGTGGTGTGCACTGTGTTTGCTGACGCAACCCCCACTGGTTGGGGCATTGC
CACCACCTGTCAGCTCCTTTCCGGGACTTTCGCTTTCCCCCTCCCTATTGCCACGGCGGAACTCATCGCC
GCCTGCCTTGCCCGCTGCTGGACAGGGGCTCGGCTGTTGGGCACTGACAATTCCGTGGTGTTGTCGGGGA
AATCATCGTCCTTTCCTTGGCTGCTCGCCTATGTTGCCACCTGGATTCTGCGCGGGACGTCCTTCTGCTA
CGTCCCTTCGGCCCTCAATCCAGCGGACCTTCCTTCCCGCGGCCTGCTGCCGGCTCTGCGGCCTCTTCCG
CGTCTTCGCCTTCGCCCTCAGACGAGTCGGATCTCCCTTTGGGCCGCCTCCCCGCATCGATACCGAGCGC
TGCTCGAGAGATCTACGGGTGGCATCCCTGTGACCCCTCCCCAGTGCCTCTCCTGGCCCTGGAAGTTGCC
ACTCCAGTGCCCACCAGCCTTGTCCTAATAAAATTAAGTTGCATCATTTTGTCTGACTAGGTGTCCTTCT
ATAATATTATGGGGTGGAGGGGGGTGGTATGGAGCAAGGGGCAAGTTGGGAAGACAACCTGTAGGGCCTG
CGGGGTCTATTGGGAACCAAGCTGGAGTGCAGTGGCACAATCTTGGCTCACTGCAATCTCCGCCTCCTGG
GTTCAAGCGATTCTCCTGCCTCAGCCTCCCGAGTTGTTGGGATTCCAGGCATGCATGACCAGGCTCAGCT
AATTTTTGTTTTTTTGGTAGAGACGGGGTTTCACCATATTGGCCAGGCTGGTCTCCAACTCCTAATCTCA
GGTGATCTACCCACCTTGGCCTCCCAAATTGCTGGGATTACAGGCGTGAACCACTGCTCCCTTCCCTGTC
CTTCTGATTTTGTAGGTAACCACGTGCGGACCGAGCGGCCGCAGGAACCCCTAGTGATGGAGTTGGCCAC
TCCCTCTCTGCGCGCTCGCTCGCTCACTGAGGCCGGGCGACCAAAGGTCGCCCGACGCCCGGGCTTTGCC
CGGGCGGCCTCAGTGAGCGAGCGAGCGCGCAGCTGCCTGCAGGGGCGCCTGATGCGGTATTTTCTCCTTA
CGCATCTGTGCGGTATTTCACACCGCATA
[142 nt withheld, positions 5840-5981]
C
[141 nt withheld, positions 5983-6123]
CCTTTGACGTTGGAGTCCACGTTCTTT
[37 nt withheld, positions 6151-6187]
ACCCTATCTCGGGCTATTCTTTTGATTTATAAGGGATTTTGCCGATTTCGGCCTATTGGTTAAAAAATGA
GCTGATTTAACAAAAATTTAACGCGAATTTTAACAAAATATTAACGTTTACAATTTTATGGTGCACTCTC
AGTACAATCTGCTCTGATGCCGCATAGTTAAGCCAGCCCCGACACCCGCCAACACCCGCTGACGCGCCCT
GACGGGCTTGTCTGCTCCCGGCATCCGCTTACAGACAAGCTGTGACCGTCTCCGGGAGCTGCATGTGTCA
GAGGTTTTCACCGTCATCACCGAAACGCGCGAGACGAAAGGGCCTCGTGATACGCCTATTTTTATAGGTT
AATGTCATGATAATAATGGTTTCTTAGACGTCAGGTGGCACTTTTCGGGGAAATGTGCGCGGAACCCCTA
TTTGTTTATTTTTCTAAATACATTCAAATATGTATCCGCTCATGAGACAATAACCCTGATAAATGCTTCA
ATAATATTGAAAAAGGAAGAGTATGAGTATTCAACATTTCCGTGTCGCCCTTATTCCCTTTTTTGCGGCA
TTTTGCCTTCCTGTTTTTGCTCACCCAGAAACGCTGGTGAAAGTAAAAGATGCTGAAGATCAGTTGGGTG
CACGAGTGGGTTACATCGAACTGGATCTCAACAGCGGTAAGATCCTTGAGAGTTTTCGCCCCGAAGAACG
TTTTCCAATGATGAGCACTTTTAAAGTTCTGCTATGTGGCGCGGTATTATCCCGTATTGACGC
Features (pLannotate 1.2.2; 23 found; start..end, strand, type, name):
    781..1369    +  rep_origin     ori: high-copy-number ColE1/pMB1/pBR322/pUC origin of replication
   1431..1571    -  repeat_region  AAV2 ITR: inverted terminal repeat of adeno-associated virus serotype 2 inverted
   1599..1664    +  CDS            small t antigen (fragment): SV40 (simian virus 40) small t antigen
   1691..1902    +  promoter       EF-1α core promoter: core promoter for human elongation factor EF-1α
   1903..2011    +  intron         EF-1α intron A (fragment): intron upstream of the start codon of human EF-1α
   2637..2840    +  intron         EF-1α intron A: truncated intron upstream of the start codon of human EF-1α
   2874..2907    +  protein_bind   lox2272: Cre-mediated recombination occurs in the 8-bp core sequence (GGATACTT). lox2272 sites are compatible with each other, but incompatible with loxP or loxN sites (Lee and Saito, 1988). Cre recombinase
   2908..2957    -  intron         β-globin intron (fragment): internally truncated intron from human β-globin
   2958..2991    +  protein_bind   loxP: Cre-mediated recombination occurs in the 8-bp core sequence (GCATACAT). Cre recombinase
   3002..4352    -  CDS            GCaMP6s (fragment): improved fluorescent protein-based calcium sensor (Chen et al., 2013)
   4365..4398    -  protein_bind   lox2272: Cre-mediated recombination occurs in the 8-bp core sequence (GGATACTT). lox2272 sites are compatible with each other, but incompatible with loxP or loxN sites (Lee and Saito, 1988). Cre recombinase
   4399..4448    -  intron         β-globin intron (fragment): internally truncated intron from human β-globin
   4449..4482    -  protein_bind   loxP: Cre-mediated recombination occurs in the 8-bp core sequence (GCATACAT). Cre recombinase
   4483..4507    +  misc_feature   MCS (fragment): pBluescript multiple cloning site
   4507..5095    +  misc_feature   WPRE: woodchuck hepatitis virus posttranscriptional regulatory element
   5127..5603    +  polyA_signal   hGH poly(A) signal: human growth hormone polyadenylation signal
   5643..5783    +  repeat_region  AAV2 ITR: inverted terminal repeat of adeno-associated virus serotype 2 inverted
   5788..5839    -  misc_feature   bom (fragment): basis of mobility region from pBR322
   5858..6238    +  rep_origin     M13 ori (sequence partly withheld): M13 bacteriophage origin of replication; arrow indicates direction of (+) strand synthesis
   6314..6363    -  misc_feature   bom (fragment): basis of mobility region from pBR322
   6465..6500    -  CDS            rop (fragment): Rop protein, which maintains plasmids at low copy number; rop
   6595..6699    +  promoter       AmpR promoter: bla
   6700..610     +  CDS            AmpR (across the origin): β-lactamase; bla; confers resistance to ampicillin, carbenicillin, and related antibiotics
