[The description below was written by a language model from this plasmid's Addgene catalogue record and pLannotate feature annotations shown in this document.]
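Description:
pAAV-ef1a-DIO-eGCaMP(2+) is an adeno-associated virus transfer plasmid (about 6.95 kb) built on an AAV_EF1a_DIO backbone and intended for producing recombinant AAV that expresses the calcium indicator eGCaMP(2+) only in cells containing Cre recombinase. It is propagated in bacteria through a high-copy ColE1/pUC-type origin and selected with ampicillin via the β-lactamase gene and its promoter. An M13 phage origin is also present in the backbone. Short annotated fragments of bom, rop, SV40 small t antigen and β-globin intron appear to be backbone or spacer remnants rather than functional parts.

The payload lies between two AAV2 inverted terminal repeats, which direct replication and packaging of the intervening DNA into AAV particles. Expression is driven by the human EF-1α core promoter with portions of its intron A. Downstream, the sensor coding sequence, annotated by similarity as a GCaMP6s-type open reading frame, sits in reverse orientation relative to the promoter. It is flanked by a lox2272/loxP pair on one side and an oppositely oriented lox2272/loxP pair on the other. This double-floxed inverted (DIO) arrangement keeps the sensor untranslated until Cre inverts the cassette. Excision between the matching sites then locks it in the sense orientation, because lox2272 and loxP do not recombine with each other. A WPRE element enhances transcript stability and expression, and the human growth hormone polyadenylation signal terminates the message.

The insert is an engineered GCaMP variant from work on machine-learning-guided design of fluorescent calcium indicators. The construct suits cell-type-specific calcium imaging in mammalian cells, for example in Cre driver mouse lines.
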