Addgene plasmid #201150: pAAV-ef1a-DIO-eGCaMP(2+)
Purpose: AAV virus production for Cre recombinase dependent expression of eGCaMP(2+)
Depositing lab: Andre Berndt. Depositing organization: University of Washington. Publication: Machine Learning Ensemble Directed Engineering of Genetically Encoded Fluorescent Calcium Indicators. Wait SJ, Rappleye M, Lee JD, Goy ME, Smith N, Berndt A. Res Sq. 2023 Aug 7:rs.3.rs-3146778. doi: 10.21203/rs.3.rs-3146778/v1. Preprint. PubMed 37609342.
Backbone
  Vector backbone: AAV_EF1a_DIO
  Vector type: Mammalian Expression, Mouse Targeting, AAV, Cre/Lox
Growth in bacteria
  Bacterial resistance: Ampicillin, 100 μg/mL
  Growth temperature: 30°C
  Growth strain: NEB Stable
  Copy number: Unknown
Gene/Insert
  Gene/Insert name: eGCaMP_2+
Terms and licenses: Academic/Nonprofit Terms; Industry Terms: Not Available to Industry
Depositor comments: Please visit https://www.biorxiv.org/content/10.1101/2023.04.13.536801v1 for bioRxiv preprint.
How to cite: pAAV-ef1a-DIO-eGCaMP(2+) was a gift from Andre Berndt (Addgene plasmid # 201150 ; http://n2t.net/addgene:201150 ; RRID:Addgene_201150)
